>Addgene plasmid #43045 | I-CCAG | depositor partial sequence | sequence record 58310 | I-CCAG sequence 424 bps
CGTCTCCTGACCCCAGAGCAGGTCGTGGCGATCGCAAGCCACGACGGAGGAAAGCAAGCCTTGGAAACAG
TACAGAGGCTGTTGCCTGTGCTGTGCCAAGCGCACGGACTCACCCCAGAGCAGGTCGTGGCGATCGCAAG
CCACGACGGAGGAAAGCAAGCCTTGGAAACAGTACAGAGGCTGTTGCCTGTGCTGTGCCAAGCGCACGGC
CTCACCCCAGAGCAGGTCGTGGCAATCGCCTCCAACATTGGCGGGAAACAGGCACTCGAGACTGTCCAGC
GCCTGCTTCCCGTGCTGTGCCAAGCGCACGGATTAACCCCAGAGCAGGTCGTGGCAATCGCGAGCAATAA
CGGCGGAAAACAGGCTTTGGAAACGGTGCAGAGGCTCCTTCCAGTGCTGTGCCAAGCGCACGGCTTAAGA
GACG
