>Addgene plasmid #43045 | I-CCAG | addgene partial sequence | sequence record 59914 | M13-F20 5'-TGTAAAACGACGGCCAGT-3'
CTATAGGGCGAATTGGGCCCTCTAGATGCATGCTCGAGCGGCCGCCAGTGTGATGGATATCTGCAGAATT
CGCCCTTATATAGATGCCGTCCTAGCGCGTCTCCTGACCCCAGAGCAGGTCGTGGCGATCGCAAGCCACG
ACGGAGGAAAGCAAGCCTTGGAAACAGTACAGAGGCTGTTGCCTGTGCTGTGCCAAGCGCACGGACTCAC
CCCAGAGCAGGTCGTGGCGATCGCAAGCCACGACGGAGGAAAGCAAGCCTTGGAAACAGTACAGAGGCTG
TTGCCTGTGCTGTGCCAAGCGCACGGCCTCACCCCAGAGCAGGTCGTGGCAATCGCCTCCAACATTGGCG
GGAAACAGGCACTCGAGACTGTCCAGCGCCTGCTTCCCGTGCTGTGCCAAGCGCACGGATTAACCCCAGA
GCAGGTCGTGGCAATCGCGAGCAATAACGGCGGAAAACAGGCTTTGGAAACGGTGCAGAGGCTCCTTCCA
GTGCTGTGCCAAGCGCACGGCTTAAGAGACGTGGGCACAGGAAAGATACTTAAGGGCGAATTCCAGCACA
CTGGCGGCCGTTACTAGTGGATCCGAGCTCGGTACCAAGCTTGATGCATAGCTTGAGTATTCTATAGTGT
CACCTAAATAGCTTGGCGTAATCATGGTCATAGCTGTTTCCTGTGTGAAATTGTTATCCGCTCACAATTC
CACACAACATACGAGCCGGAAGCATAAAGTGTAAAGCCTGGGGTGCCTAATGAGTGAGCTAACTCACATT
AATTGCGTTGCGCTCACTGCCCGCTTTCCAGTCGGGAAACCTGTCGTGCCAGCTGCATTAATGAATCGGC
CAACGCGCGGGGAGAGGCGGTTTGCGTATTGGGCGCTCTTCCGCTTCCTC
