[The description below was written by a language model from this plasmid's Addgene catalogue record.]
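Description:
I-CCAG is a bacterial cloning plasmid built on the commercial pCRII-TOPO backbone (about 4.0 kb without insert), into which a 424 bp synthetic insert was placed by TOPO cloning. It is a high-copy plasmid maintained in E. coli and carries both ampicillin and kanamycin resistance, as is standard for this backbone. The insert is flanked by the T7 and M13 reverse priming sites, which are used to sequence across it. No feature table is available, so the position and orientation of the insert and of the backbone elements cannot be described in detail.

The record describes the insert only by its name and as synthetic. The plasmid was deposited with a study describing a TALEN genome-editing system for generating human stem cell-based disease models. In that context, the name and size of the insert are consistent with a pre-assembled block of TAL effector repeats recognising the four-base sequence CCAG, with the "I" prefix plausibly marking its position in an ordered assembly series. This interpretation is an inference, as the record does not state the module's composition, position or assembly scheme.

There is no eukaryotic promoter, reporter or expression cassette recorded, and the vector type is listed as bacterial cloning. I-CCAG is therefore best understood as a storage and propagation vector for a library component. The fragment would be released or amplified and combined with other modules in a separate TALEN expression backbone, rather than being used on its own in cells.
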