Addgene plasmid #43045: I-CCAG
Depositing lab: Chad Cowan & Kiran Musunuru. Depositing organization: Harvard University. Publication: A TALEN Genome-Editing System for Generating Human Stem Cell-Based Disease Models. Ding Q, Lee YK, Schaefer EA, Peters DT, Veres A, Kim K, Kuperwasser N, Motola DL, Meissner TB, Hendriks WT, Trevisan M, Gupta RM, Moisan A, Banks E, Friesen M, Schinzel RT, Xia F, Tang A, Xia Y, Figueroa E, Wann A, Ahfeldt T, Daheron L, Zhang F, Rubin LL, Peng LF, Chung RT, Musunuru K, Cowan CA. Cell Stem Cell. 2012 Dec 12. pii: S1934-5909(12)00645-5. doi: 10.1016/j.stem.2012.11.011. PubMed 23246482.
Backbone
  Vector backbone: pCRII-TOPO
  Backbone manufacturer: Invitrogen
  Backbone size w/o insert (bp): 3973
  Vector type: Bacterial Cloning
Growth in bacteria
  Bacterial resistance: Ampicillin and Kanamycin, 100 & 50 μg/mL
  Growth temperature: 37°C
  Growth strain: Top10
  Copy number: High Copy
Gene/Insert
  Gene/Insert name: I-CCAG
  Species: Synthetic
  Insert size (bp): 424
  Cloning method: TOPO Cloning
  Sequencing primers: 5′ T7; 3′ M13-rev
Terms and licenses: Academic/Nonprofit Terms; Industry Terms: Not Available to Industry
How to cite: I-CCAG was a gift from Chad Cowan & Kiran Musunuru (Addgene plasmid # 43045 ; http://n2t.net/addgene:43045 ; RRID:Addgene_43045)
